>Addgene plasmid #208419 | pKLV2-U6gRNA5(hBIRC3_2b)-PGKpuro2ABFP-W | addgene full sequence | sequence record 413527 | Addgene NGS Result
GTCAATAATGACGTATGTTCCCATAGTAACGCCAATAGGGACTTTCCATTGACGTCAATGGGTGGAGTAT
TTACGGTAAACTGCCCACTTGGCAGTACATCAAGTGTATCATATGCCAAGTACGCCCCCTATTGACGTCA
ATGACGGTAAATGGCCCGCCTGGCATTATGCCCAGTACATGACCTTATGGGACTTTCCTACTTGGCAGTA
CATCTACGTATTAGTCATCGCTATTACCATGGTGATGCGGTTTTGGCAGTACATCAATGGGCGTGGATAG
CGGTTTGACTCACGGGGATTTCCAAGTCTCCACCCCATTGACGTCAATGGGAGTTTGTTTTGGCACCAAA
ATCAACGGGACTTTCCAAAATGTCGTAACAACTCCGCCCCATTGACGCAAATGGGCGGTAGGCGTGTACG
GTGGGAGGTCTATATAAGCAGCGCGTTTTGCCTGTACTGGGTCTCTCTGGTTAGACCAGATCTGAGCCTG
GGAGCTCTCTGGCTAACTAGGGAACCCACTGCTTAAGCCTCAATAAAGCTTGCCTTGAGTGCTTCAAGTA
GTGTGTGCCCGTCTGTTGTGTGACTCTGGTAACTAGAGATCCCTCAGACCCTTTTAGTCAGTGTGGAAAA
TCTCTAGCAGTGGCGCCCGAACAGGGACTTGAAAGCGAAAGGGAAACCAGAGGAGCTCTCTCGACGCAGG
ACTCGGCTTGCTGAAGCGCGCACGGCAAGAGGCGAGGGGCGGCGACTGGTGAGTACGCCAAAAATTTTGA
CTAGCGGAGGCTAGAAGGAGAGAGATGGGTGCGAGAGCGTCAGTATTAAGCGGGGGAGAATTAGATCGCG
ATGGGAAAAAATTCGGTTAAGGCCAGGGGGAAAGAAAAAATATAAATTAAAACATATAGTATGGGCAAGC
AGGGAGCTAGAACGATTCGCAGTTAATCCTGGCCTGTTAGAAACATCAGAAGGCTGTAGACAAATACTGG
GACAGCTACAACCATCCCTTCAGACAGGATCAGAAGAACTTAGATCATTATATAATACAGTAGCAACCCT
CTATTGTGTGCATCAAAGGATAGAGATAAAAGACACCAAGGAAGCTTTAGACAAGATAGAGGAAGAGCAA
AACAAAAGTAAGACCACCGCACAGCAAGCGGCCGGCCGCGCTGATCTTCAGACCTGGAGGAGGAGATATG
AGGGACAATTGGAGAAGTGAATTATATAAATATAAAGTAGTAAAAATTGAACCATTAGGAGTAGCACCCA
CCAAGGCAAAGAGAAGAGTGGTGCAGAGAGAAAAAAGAGCAGTGGGAATAGGAGCTTTGTTCCTTGGGTT
CTTGGGAGCAGCAGGAAGCACTATGGGCGCAGCGTCAATGACGCTGACGGTACAGGCCAGACAATTATTG
TCTGGTATAGTGCAGCAGCAGAACAATTTGCTGAGGGCTATTGAGGCGCAACAGCATCTGTTGCAACTCA
CAGTCTGGGGCATCAAGCAGCTCCAGGCAAGAATCCTGGCTGTGGAAAGATACCTAAAGGATCAACAGCT
CCTGGGGATTTGGGGTTGCTCTGGAAAACTCATTTGCACCACTGCTGTGCCTTGGAATGCTAGTTGGAGT
AATAAATCTCTGGAACAGATTTGGAATCACACGACCTGGATGGAGTGGGACAGAGAAATTAACAATTACA
CAAGCTTAATACACTCCTTAATTGAAGAATCGCAAAACCAGCAAGAAAAGAATGAACAAGAATTATTGGA
ATTAGATAAATGGGCAAGTTTGTGGAATTGGTTTAACATAACAAATTGGCTGTGGTATATAAAATTATTC
ATAATGATAGTAGGAGGCTTGGTAGGTTTAAGAATAGTTTTTGCTGTACTTTCTATAGTGAATAGAGTTA
GGCAGGGATATTCACCATTATCGTTTCAGACCCACCTCCCAACCCCGAGGGGACCCGACAGGCCCGAAGG
AATAGAAGAAGAAGGTGGAGAGAGAGACAGAGACAGATCCATTCGATTAGTGAACGGATCGGCACTGCGT
GCGCCAATTCTGCAGACAAATGGCAGTATTCATCCACAATTTTAAAAGAAAAGGGGGGATTGGGGGGTAC
AGTGCAGGGGAAAGAATAGTAGACATAATAGCAACAGACATACAAACTAAAGAATTACAAAAACAAATTA
CAAAAATTCAAAATTTTCGGGTTTATTACAGGGACAGCAGAGATCCAGTTTGGTTAGTACCGGGCCCTAC
GCGTCCAAGGTCGGGCAGGAAGAGGGCCTATTTCCCATGATTCCTTCATATTTGCATATACGATACAAGG
CTGTTAGAGAGATAATTAGAATTAATTTGACTGTAAACACAAAGATATTAGTACAAAATACGTGACGTAG
AAAGTAATAATTTCTTGGGTAGTTTGCAGTTTTAAAATTATGTTTTAAAATGGACTATCATATGCTTACC
GTAACTTGAAAGTATTTCGATTTCTTGGCTTTATATATCTTGTGGAAAGGACGAAACACCGTTCGTTATT
CATTGCACAGGTTTAAGAGCTATGCTGGAAACAGCATAGCAAGTTTAAATAAGGCTAGTCCGTTATCAAC
TTGAAAAAGTGGCACCGAGTCGGTGCTTTTTTTGGATCCAATTCTACCGGGTAGGGGAGGCGCTTTTCCC
AAGGCAGTCTGGAGCATGCGCTTTAGCAGCCCCGCTGGGCACTTGGCGCTACACAAGTGGCCTCTGGCCT
CGCACACATTCCACATCCACCGGTAGGCGCCAACCGGCTCCGTTCTTTGGTGGCCCCTTCGCGCCACCTT
CTACTCCTCCCCTAGTCAGGAAGTTCCCCCCCGCCCCGCAGCTCGCGTCGTGCAGGACGTGACAAATGGA
AGTAGCACGTCTCACTAGTCTCGTGCAGATGGACAGCACCGCTGAGCAATGGAAGCGGGTAGGCCTTTGG
GGCAGCGGCCAATAGCAGCTTTGCTCCTTCGCTTTCTGGGCTCAGAGGCTGGGAAGGGGTGGGTCCGGGG
GCGGGCTCAGGGGCGGGCTCAGGGGCGGGGCGGGCGCCCGAAGGTCCTCCGGAGGCCCGGCATTCTGCAC
GCTTCAAAAGCGCACGTCTGCCGCGCTGTTCTCCTCTTCCTCATCTCCGGGCCTTTCGACCTGCATCCAT
CTAGATCTCGAGCAGCTGAAGCTTACCATGACCGAGTACAAGCCCACGGTGCGCCTCGCCACCCGCGACG
ACGTCCCCAGGGCCGTACGCACCCTCGCCGCCGCGTTCGCCGACTACCCCGCCACGCGCCACACCGTCGA
TCCGGACCGCCACATCGAGCGGGTCACCGAGCTGCAAGAACTCTTCCTCACGCGCGTCGGGCTCGACATC
GGCAAGGTGTGGGTCGCGGACGACGGCGCCGCGGTGGCGGTCTGGACCACGCCGGAGAGCGTCGAAGCGG
GGGCGGTGTTCGCCGAGATCGGCCCGCGCATGGCCGAGTTGAGCGGTTCCCGGCTGGCCGCGCAGCAACA
GATGGAAGGCCTCCTGGCGCCGCACCGGCCCAAGGAGCCCGCGTGGTTCCTGGCCACCGTCGGCGTCTCG
CCCGACCACCAGGGCAAGGGTCTGGGCAGCGCCGTCGTGCTCCCCGGAGTGGAGGCGGCCGAGCGCGCCG
GGGTGCCCGCCTTCCTGGAGACCTCCGCGCCCCGCAACCTCCCCTTCTACGAGCGGCTCGGCTTCACCGT
CACCGCCGACGTCGAGGTGCCCGAAGGACCGCGCACCTGGTGCATGACCCGCAAGCCCGGTGCCGGCGGC
GGGTCCGGAGGAGAGGGCAGAGGAAGTCTCCTAACATGCGGTGACGTGGAGGAGAATCCTGGCCCAATGA
GCGAGCTGATTAAGGAGAACATGCACATGAAGCTGTACATGGAGGGCACCGTGGACAACCATCACTTCAA
GTGCACATCCGAGGGCGAAGGCAAGCCCTACGAGGGCACCCAGACCATGAGAATCAAGGTGGTCGAGGGC
GGCCCTCTCCCCTTCGCCTTCGACATCCTGGCTACTAGCTTCCTCTACGGCAGCAAGACCTTCATCAACC
ACACCCAGGGCATCCCCGACTTCTTCAAGCAGTCCTTCCCTGAGGGCTTCACATGGGAGAGAGTCACCAC
ATACGAGGACGGGGGCGTGCTGACCGCTACCCAGGACACCAGCCTCCAGGACGGCTGCCTCATCTACAAC
GTCAAGATCAGAGGGGTGAACTTCACATCCAACGGCCCTGTGATGCAGAAGAAAACACTCGGCTGGGAGG
CCTTCACCGAGACGCTGTACCCCGCTGACGGCGGCCTGGAAGGCAGAAACGACATGGCCCTGAAGCTCGT
GGGCGGGAGCCATCTGATCGCAAACATCAAGACCACATATAGATCCAAGAAACCCGCTAAGAACCTCAAG
ATGCCTGGCGTCTACTATGTGGACTACAGACTGGAAAGAATCAAGGAGGCCAACAACGAGACCTACGTCG
AGCAGCACGAGGTGGCAGTGGCCAGATACTGCGACCTCCCTAGCAAACTGGGGCACAAGCTTAATTGAGC
GGCCGCTCAACCTCTGGATTACAAAATTTGTGAAAGATTGACTGGTATTCTTAACTATGTTGCTCCTTTT
ACGCTATGTGGATACGCTGCTTTAATGCCTTTGTATCATGCTATTGCTTCCCGTATGGCTTTCATTTTCT
CCTCCTTGTATAAATCCTGGTTGCTGTCTCTTTATGAGGAGTTGTGGCCCGTTGTCAGGCAACGTGGCGT
GGTGTGCACTGTGTTTGCTGACGCAACCCCCACTGGTTGGGGCATTGCCACCACCTGTCAGCTCCTTTCC
GGGACTTTCGCTTTCCCCCTCCCTATTGCCACGGCGGAACTCATCGCCGCCTGCCTTGCCCGCTGCTGGA
CAGGGGCTCGGCTGTTGGGCACTGACAATTCCGTGGTGTTGTCGGGGAAATCATCGTCCTTTCCTTGGCT
GCTCGCCTGTGTTGCCACCTGGATTCTGCGCGGGACGTCCTTCTGCTACGTCCCTTCGGCCCTCAATCCA
GCGGACCTTCCTTCCCGCGGCCTGCTGCCGGCTCTGCGGCCTCTTCCGCGTCTACGCCTTCGCCCTCAGA
CGAGTCGGATCTCCCTTTGGGCCGCCTCCCCGCAGGTACCTTTAAGACCAATGACTTACAAGGCAGCTGT
AGATCTTAGCCACTTTTTAAAAGAAAAGGGGGGACTGGAAGGGCTAATTCACTCCCAAAGAAGTCAAGAT
CTGCTTTTTGCCTGTACTGGGTCTCTCTGGTTAGACCAGAGTCTCTCTGGTTAGACCAGATCTGAGCCTG
GGAGCTCTCTGGCTAACTAGGGAACCCACTGCTTAAGCCTCAATAAAGCTTGCCTTGAGTGCTTCAAGTA
GTGTGTGCCCGTCTGTTGTGTGACTCTGGTAACTAGAGATCCCTCAGACCCTTTTAGTCAGTGTGGAAAA
TCTCTAGCAGTTTAAACCCGCTGATCAGCCTCGACTGTGCCTTCTAGTTGCCAGCCATCTGTTGTTTGCC
CCTCCCCCGTGCCTTCCTTGACCCTGGAAGGTGCCACTCCCACTGTCCTTTCCTAATAAAATGAGGAAAT
TGCATCGCATTGTCTGAGTAGGTGTCATTCTATTCTGGGGGGTGGGGTGGGGCAGGACAGCAAGGGGGAG
GATTGGGAAGTCAATAGCAGGCATGCTGGGGATGCGGTGGGCTCTATGGGCGGCCGTTAATTAAGCTTTT
GTTCCCTTTAGTGAGGGTTAATTGCGCGCTTGGCGTAATCATGGTCATAGCTGTTTCCTGTGTGAAATTG
TTATCCGCTCACAATTCCACACAACATACGAGCCGGGAGCATAAAGTGTAAAGCCTGGGGTGCCTAATGA
GTGAGCTAACTCACATTAATTGCGTTGCGCTCACTGCCCGCTTTCCAGTCGGGAAACCTGTCGTGCCAGC
TGCATTAATGAATCGGCCAACGCGCGGGGAGAGGCGGTTTGCGTATTGGGCGCTCTTCCGCTTCCTCGCT
CACTGACTCGCTGCGCTCGGTCGTTCGGCTGCGGCGAGCGGTATCAGCTCACTCAAAGGCGGTAATACGG
TTATCCACAGAATCAGGGGATAACGCAGGAAAGAACATGTGAGCAAAAGGCCAGCAAAAGGCCAGGAACC
GTAAAAAGGCCGCGTTGCTGGCGTTTTTCCATAGGCTCCGCCCCCCTGACGAGCATCACAAAAATCGACG
CTCAAGTCAGAGGTGGCGAAACCCGACAGGACTATAAAGATACCAGGCGTTTCCCCCTGGAAGCTCCCTC
GTGCGCTCTCCTGTTCCGACCCTGCCGCTTACCGGATACCTGTCCGCCTTTCTCCCTTCGGGAAGCGTGG
CGCTTTCTCATAGCTCACGCTGTAGGTATCTCAGTTCGGTGTAGGTCGTTCGCTCCAAGCTGGGCTGTGT
GCACGAACCCCCCGTTCAGCCCGACCGCTGCGCCTTATCCGGTAACTATCGTCTTGAGTCCAACCCGGTA
AGACACGACTTATCGCCACTGGCAGCAGCCACTGGTAACAGGATTAGCAGAGCGAGGTATGTAGGCGGTG
CTACAGAGTTCTTGAAGTGGTGGCCTAACTACGGCTACACTAGAAGAACAGTATTTGGTATCTGCGCTCT
GCTGAAGCCAGTTACCTTCGGAAAAAGAGTTGGTAGCTCTTGATCCGGCAAACAAACCACCGCTGGTAGC
GGTGGTTTTTTTGTTTGCAAGCAGCAGATTACGCGCAGAAAAAAAGGATCTCAAGAAGATCCTTTGATCT
TTTCTACGGGGTCTGACGCTCAGTGGAACGAAAACTCACGTTAAGGGATTTTGGTCATGAGATTATCAAA
AAGGATCTTCACCTAGATCCTTTTAAATTAAAAATGAAGTTTTAAATCAATCTAAAGTATATATGAGTAA
ACTTGGTCTGACAGTTACCAATGCTTAATCAGTGAGGCACCTATCTCAGCGATCTGTCTATTTCGTTCAT
CCATAGTTGCCTGACTCCCCGTCGTGTAGATAACTACGATACGGGAGGGCTTACCATCTGGCCCCAGTGC
TGCAATGATACCGCGAGACCCACGCTCACCGGCTCCAGATTTATCAGCAATAAACCAGCCAGCCGGAAGG
GCCGAGCGCAGAAGTGGTCCTGCAACTTTATCCGCCTCCATCCAGTCTATTAATTGTTGCCGGGAAGCTA
GAGTAAGTAGTTCGCCAGTTAATAGTTTGCGCAACGTTGTTGCCATTGCTACAGGCATCGTGGTGTCACG
CTCGTCGTTTGGTATGGCTTCATTCAGCTCCGGTTCCCAACGATCAAGGCGAGTTACATGATCCCCCATG
TTGTGCAAAAAAGCGGTTAGCTCCTTCGGTCCTCCGATCGTTGTCAGAAGTAAGTTGGCCGCAGTGTTAT
CACTCATGGTTATGGCAGCACTGCATAATTCTCTTACTGTCATGCCATCCGTAAGATGCTTTTCTGTGAC
TGGTGAGTACTCAACCAAGTCATTCTGAGAATAGTGTATGCGGCGACCGAGTTGCTCTTGCCCGGCGTCA
ATACGGGATAATACCGCGCCACATAGCAGAACTTTAAAAGTGCTCATCATTGGAAAACGTTCTTCGGGGC
GAAAACTCTCAAGGATCTTACCGCTGTTGAGATCCAGTTCGATGTAACCCACTCGTGCACCCAACTGATC
TTCAGCATCTTTTACTTTCACCAGCGTTTCTGGGTGAGCAAAAACAGGAAGGCAAAATGCCGCAAAAAAG
GGAATAAGGGCGACACGGAAATGTTGAATACTCATACTCTTCCTTTTTCAATATTATTGAAGCATTTATC
AGGGTTATTGTCTCATGAGCGGATACATATTTGAATGTATTTAGAAAAATAAACAAATAGGGGTTCCGCG
CACATTTCCCCGAAAAGTGCCACCTAAATTGTAAGCGTTAATATTTTGTTAAAATTCGCGTTAAATTTTT
GTTAAATCAGCTCATTTTTTAACCAATAGGCCGAAATCGGCAAAATCCCTTATAAATCAAAAGAATAGAC
CGAGATAGGGT
[37 nt withheld, positions 8062-8098]
AAAGAACGTGGACTCCAACGTCAAAGG
[49 nt withheld, positions 8126-8174]
T
[91 nt withheld, positions 8176-8266]
G
[124 nt withheld, positions 8268-8391]
CCCATTCGCCATTCAGGCTGCGCAACTGTTGGGAAGGGCGATCGGTGCGGGCCTCTTCGCTATTACGCCA
GCTGGCGAAAGGGGGATGTGCTGCAAGGCGATTAAGTTGGGTAACGCCAGGGTTTTCCCAGTCACGACGT
TGTAAAACGACGGCCAGTGAGCGCGCGTAATACGACTCACTATAGGGCGAATTGACTAGTACATAACTTA
CGGTAAATGGCCCGCCTGGCTGACCGCCCAACGACCCCCGCCCATTGAC
Features (pLannotate 1.2.2; 28 found; start..end, strand, type, name):
    242..441     +  promoter       CMV promoter: human cytomegalovirus (CMV) immediate early promoter
    459..639     +  LTR            5' LTR (truncated): truncated 5' long terminal repeat (LTR) from HIV-1
    686..811     +  misc_feature   HIV-1 Ψ: packaging signal of human immunodeficiency virus type 1
    795..1133    +  CDS            HIV-1 gag (fragment): gag protein from human immunodeficiency virus 1; gag
   1310..1543    +  misc_feature   RRE: The Rev response element (RRE) of HIV-1 allows for Rev-dependent mRNA export from the nucleus to the cytoplasm.
   1920..2020    +  CDS            Rev (fragment): human immunodeficiency virus 1 (HIV-1) Rev protein; rev; enhances nuclear export of unspliced and incompletely spliced viral mRNAs
   2070..2187    +  misc_feature   cPPT/CTS: central polypurine tract and central termination sequence of HIV-1
   2262..2502    +  promoter       U6 promoter: RNA polymerase III promoter for human U6 snRNA
   2549..2616    +  misc_RNA       tracrRNA (fragment): trans-activating CRISPR RNA for the Streptococcus pyogenes CRISPR/Cas9 system
   2639..3138    +  promoter       PGK promoter: mouse phosphoglycerate kinase 1 promoter
   3178..3774    +  CDS            PuroR (fragment): puromycin N-acetyltransferase; pac from Streptomyces; confers resistance to puromycin
   3847..4545    +  CDS            TagBFP: TagBFP is a basic (constitutively fluorescent) blue fluorescent protein published in 2008, derived from Entacmaea quadricolor. It is reported to be a very rapidly-maturing monomer with very low acid sensitivity.
   4557..5143    +  misc_feature   WPRE: woodchuck hepatitis virus posttranscriptional regulatory element
   5137..5283    +  CDS            nef (fragment): NEF_HV1LA - Experimental evidence at protein level: Swiss-Prot protein existence level 1. Extracellular Nef protein targets CD4(+) T-lymphocytes for apoptosis by interacting with CXCR4 surface receptors. From Human immunodeficiency virus type 1 group M subtype B (isolate Lai) (HIV-1).
   5291..5469    +  LTR            5' LTR (truncated): truncated 5' long terminal repeat (LTR) from HIV-1
   5495..5606    +  polyA_signal   bGH poly(A) signal: bovine growth hormone polyadenylation signal
   5745..5763    -  promoter       T3 promoter: promoter for bacteriophage T3 RNA polymerase
   5808..5824    -  protein_bind   lac operator: The lac repressor binds to the lac operator to inhibit transcription in E. coli. This inhibition can be relieved by adding lactose or isopropyl-β-D-thiogalactopyranoside (IPTG). lac repressor encoded by lacI
   5832..5862    -  promoter       lac promoter: promoter for the E. coli lac operon
   5877..5898    -  protein_bind   CAP binding site: CAP binding activates transcription in the presence of cAMP. E. coli catabolite activator protein
   5911..6003    -  CDS            lacI (fragment): lac repressor; lacI; The lac repressor binds to the lac operator to inhibit transcription in E. coli. This inhibition can be relieved by adding lactose or isopropyl-β-D-thiogalactopyranoside (IPTG).
   6186..6774    -  rep_origin     ori: high-copy-number ColE1/pMB1/pBR322/pUC origin of replication
   6945..7805    -  CDS            AmpR: β-lactamase; bla; confers resistance to ampicillin, carbenicillin, and related antibiotics
   7806..7910    -  promoter       AmpR promoter: bla
   7963..8391    -  rep_origin     f1 ori (sequence partly withheld): f1 bacteriophage origin of replication; arrow indicates direction of (+) strand synthesis
   8396..8551    -  CDS            lacZα (fragment): LacZα fragment of β-galactosidase; lacZ fragment
   8559..8577    +  promoter       T7 promoter: promoter for bacteriophage T7 RNA polymerase
   8591..241     +  enhancer       CMV enhancer (across the origin): human cytomegalovirus immediate early enhancer
