[The description below was written by a language model from this plasmid's Addgene catalogue record and pLannotate feature annotations shown in this document.]
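Description:
pKLV2-U6gRNA5(hBIRC3_2b)-PGKpuro2ABFP-W is an HIV-1-based lentiviral CRISPR guide RNA vector of about 8.65 kb, derived from the pKLV2-U6gRNA5(BbsI)-PGKpuro2ABFP-W backbone. It is propagated in E. coli through a high-copy ColE1/pUC-type origin with ampicillin selection (AmpR), and it also carries an f1 phage origin plus remnants of a lac/lacZα cloning region flanked by T3 and T7 promoters. The viral transfer cassette begins with a CMV enhancer/promoter fused to a truncated 5' LTR, which drives Tat-independent production of the genomic RNA in packaging cells. This is followed by the Ψ packaging signal with a gag fragment, the Rev response element for nuclear export of the unspliced RNA, and the cPPT/CTS that assists nuclear import. A WPRE, a second truncated LTR and a bGH polyadenylation signal close the cassette.

The payload comprises two expression units. A human U6 RNA polymerase III promoter drives a single guide RNA targeting human BIRC3 (cIAP2). The spacer was inserted between two BbsI sites, which were destroyed during cloning, upstream of a Streptococcus pyogenes Cas9 scaffold that is annotated as a tracrRNA fragment. Downstream, the mouse PGK promoter expresses puromycin N-acetyltransferase and TagBFP, which the plasmid name indicates are linked by a 2A peptide. Transduced mammalian cells can therefore be selected with puromycin and tracked or sorted by blue fluorescence. No Cas9 is encoded, so the nuclease must be supplied separately, for instance in Cas9-expressing cell lines. The vector is intended for lentiviral delivery of a BIRC3-targeting guide, and the associated study concerns TNF/NF-κB pathway dependency and drug sensitivity in oral squamous cell carcinoma.
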