Addgene plasmid #208419: pKLV2-U6gRNA5(hBIRC3_2b)-PGKpuro2ABFP-W
Purpose: Lentiviral gRNA plasmid targeting human BIRC3 gene, co-expression of BFP tag
Depositing lab: Sok Ching Cheong. Depositing organization: Cancer Research Malaysia. Publication: High TNF and NF-kappaB Pathway Dependency Are Associated with AZD5582 Sensitivity in OSCC via CASP8-Dependent Apoptosis. Chai AWY, Tan YH, Ooi S, Yee PS, Yee SM, Lightfoot H, Barthorpe S, Garnett MJ, Cheong SC. Cancer Res Commun. 2024 Nov 1;4(11):2919-2932. doi: 10.1158/2767-9764.CRC-24-0136. PubMed 39360810.
Backbone
  Vector backbone: pKLV2-U6gRNA5(BbsI)-PGKpuro2ABFP-W
  Backbone size w/o insert (bp): 8648
  Vector type: Mammalian Expression, Lentiviral, CRISPR
  Selectable markers: Puromycin ; BFP
Growth in bacteria
  Bacterial resistance: Ampicillin, 100 μg/mL
  Growth temperature: 37°C
  Growth strain: NEB Stable
  Copy number: Unknown
Gene/Insert
  Gene/Insert name: BIRC3
  gRNA/shRNA sequence: GTTCGTTATTCATTGCACAG
  Species: H. sapiens (human)
  Mutation: N/A
  Entrez Gene: BIRC3 (a.k.a. AIP1, API2, CIAP2, HAIP1, HIAP1, IAP-1, MALT2, MIHC, RNF49, c-IAP2)
  Promoter: human U6
  Cloning method: Restriction Enzyme; 5′ cloning site BbsI (destroyed during cloning); 3′ cloning site BbsI (destroyed during cloning)
  Sequencing primers: 5′ AGATAATTAGAATTAATTTGACTG
Terms and licenses: Academic/Nonprofit Terms; Industry Terms: Not Available to Industry
Depositor comments: Used BbsI enzyme to clone in gRNA targeting gene of interest.
How to cite: pKLV2-U6gRNA5(hBIRC3_2b)-PGKpuro2ABFP-W was a gift from Sok Ching Cheong (Addgene plasmid # 208419 ; http://n2t.net/addgene:208419 ; RRID:Addgene_208419)
